>Addgene plasmid #216803 | pET50_G495R MDA5 | addgene full sequence | sequence record 428833 | Addgene NGS Result
CAAAAAACCCCTCAAGACCCGTTTAGAGGCCCCAAGGGGTTATGCTAGTTATTGCTCAGCGGTGGCAGCA
GCCAACTCAGCTTCCTTTCGGGCTTTGTTTAGCAGCCTAGGTTAATTAAGCCTCGAGAGCAGCAGAAGTA
GAGCTGTCCATGTGCTGGCGTTCGAATTTAGCAGCAGCGGTTTCTTTACTACCGCGTGGCACCAGAGCGA
GCTCTGCGGCCGCAAGCTTGTCGACCTA
[2217 nt withheld, positions 239-2455]
GGTGCCTGAATCACTGCCCATGTTGCTGTTATGTCCAAGACTTTCATCTAAGCAGCTGACACTTCCTTCT
GCCAAACTTGTGTCTGATTCTGAAACTACAGAAGAATCTGCAAAAGATGATTCTGATGAGTTATTCTCCA
TGCCCCAGACCTCCTTCTCCAGATTTGGCTGAACTGTGGTTGAAAGAAGTTGCTCTTCCACTTGAGGACC
ATCAACTTGTGATAAATTCTCAATCTCTGCATTGCTTTCTGAGCAATCAGAGCCTGTTAACTCTTGGACA
AGTTCATTGTTTCCTGTTTGACGAAGAACATTCAGAAATGCAGAGAACCAGTTTTCTTTCTGCACAATCC
TTTTTAGTAGCTCTCTTACACCTGATTCATTTCCATTGTTTTCTGCAGCAGCAATCCGGTTTCTGTCTTC
AATTGTCAACAGTTCCTCCTCCATGCACTTATCCAAGACGTCTCTAACTAGAAGCTTGTCCACCAGAGTG
GGCTGAAGGAGGTTCAGCAGTTGGAGATATTCATCATGAGCGTTCTCAAACGATGGAGAGGGCAAGTCCG
TGAGCTCAGGGTTCATGTAGCGGGCGGCCAGAGGGCTGCCGGTTCTCCGGAGGGCCTCCACGAATTCCCG
AGTCCAACCAAGGTGCCAGACTCCCTTCTCCAAGGTGCTCAGCAGCAGTTCAACTGCCTGCATGTTCCCG
GAGGTGGCGACTGTCCTCTGAATCTGCTCCTTCACCTCTGCAGGCAGAAAGGTCAGGTAGTCCAGCACAG
GCTCCACCTGGATGTACATTTTCACCCTGGCCCTGAAGCACGAGATGAGATAGCGGAAATTCTCGTCTGT
GGAATACCCATTCGACATAGCCCCGGGTCCCTGAAAGAGGACTTCAAGAGCCGCGGAGTGATGGTGATGG
TGATGACCAGAACCACTAGTCGCTTCGTCACCGAACCAGCAAATATTACGGGCAGCCATAATCAGTGCTC
CGGCTTTTTCGTCGGTCAACCCTTCGATATCAGCCAGATCATCAATGCCCTGTTCGGCGAGATCTTCCAG
CGTACAAACGCCACGGGCGGCCAGTTTGAATGCCAAATCACGATCTACCCCTTCAAGGTTCAGCAGATCG
TCAGCCGGTTTGTTATCACCGAGGCTTTCTTCCTGGGCCTGTGCAATGGTGGCCAGTGCATTTTTAGCAC
GCTCGCGCAGTGCTTCAACGGTCGGCTCATCAAGGCCTTCGATTTCCAACAGCTCTTTCATCGGCACATA
GGCCAATTCTTCCAGCGTCGAGAAGCCTTCTTCTACCAGAACAGTCGCGAAGTCTTCGTCGATGTCGAGA
TATTTGGTGAAGGTGTCGATCGCTGCGTGCGCTTCCGCCTGATGCTTAGCTTGCAGGTCGTCAACGGTCA
TCACGTTGAGTTCCCAACCGCTCAGTTGCGAAGCCAGACGCACGTTCTGACCGTTACGGCCAATCGCCTG
CGCCAGATTACCGGCTTCAACGGCGATGTCCATGGTGTGTTTATCTTCATCCACCACGATAGAAGCAACG
TCTGCCGGTGCCATTGCGTTAATCACGAACTGCGCCGGGTTATCATCCCACAGGACGATATCGATACGCT
CGCCACCCAGTTCAGTAGACACCGCCTGAACACGCGCGCCACGCATACCTACGCAAGCACCTACCGGATC
GATACGTTTATCGTTGGTTTTCACCGCGATTTTCGCACGAGAACCCGGATCGCGAGCCGCTGCTTTAATT
TCAATCACTTCTTCGCCGATTTCTGGCACTTCAATACGGAACAGTTCGATCAGCATTTCCGGCTTGGAAC
GAGTGACGAACAGTTGCGCGCCACGCGCTTCCGGGCGAACGGAATAGAGCACGCCACGAACGCGGTCGCC
AGGGCGGAAGTTTTCACGCGGCAGCATATCTTCGCGCAGGATCACGGCTTCAGCGTTGTTGCCCAGATCC
AGAGAGATGTTGTCGCGGTTTACTTTTTTCACCACGCCGGTGATGATTTCACCTTCGTGTTCACGGAACT
GATCAACCACCATCGCACGTTCGGCTTCACGCACTTTCTGCACGATAACCTGTTTTGCCGTCTGGGTAGT
GATACGGTCAAAGGTAACAGACTCAATCTGATCTTCAACGTAATCGCCCAGGTTCAGGCTTTCATCTTCA
TAACGTGCGGCTTCAAGGGTGATTTCCTTGGTCGGCTGGGTGACTTCATCAACAACTAACCAGCGACGGA
AAGTGTCAAAATCACCGCTTTTGCGATCGATCTGTACGCGGACGTCGATCTCTTGTTCATATTTTTTCTT
TGTTGCTGTCGCCAGCGCGCTTTCCAATGCTTCGAAAATCTTCTCGCGAGGTAGCGCCTTTTCATTGGAT
ACGGCTTCAACTACAGCCAAAATTTCTTTGTTCATACTAGAATGGTGATGGTGGTGATGGCTGCTGCCCA
TATGTATATCTCCTTCTTAAAGTTAAACAAAATTATTTCTAGAGGGGAATTGTTATCCGCTCACAATTCC
CCTATAGTGAGTCGTATTAATTTCGCGGGATCGAGATCGATCTCGATCCTCTACGCCGGACGCATCGTGG
CCGGCATCACCGGCGCCACAGGTGCGGTTGCTGGCGCCTATATCGCCGACATCACCGATGGGGAAGATCG
GGCTCGCCACTTCGGGCTCATGAGCGCTTGTTTCGGCGTGGGTATGGTGGCAGGCCCCGTGGCCGGGGGA
CTGTTGGGCGCCATCTCCTTGCATGCACCATTCCTTGCGGCGGCGGTGCTCAACGGCCTCAACCTACTAC
TGGGCTGCTTCCTAATGCAGGAGTCGCATAAGGGAGAGCGTCGAGATCCCGGACACCATCGAATGGCGCA
AAACCTTTCGCGGTATGGCATGATAGCGCCCGGAAGAGAGTCAATTCAGGGTGGTGAATGTGAAACCAGT
AACGTTATACGATGTCGCAGAGTATGCCGGTGTCTCTTATCAGACCGTTTCCCGCGTGGTGAACCAGGCC
AGCCACGTTTCTGCGAAAACGCGGGAAAAAGTGGAAGCGGCGATGGCGGAGCTGAATTACATTCCCAACC
GCGTGGCACAACAACTGGCGGGCAAACAGTCGTTGCTGATTGGCGTTGCCACCTCCAGTCTGGCCCTGCA
CGCGCCGTCGCAAATTGTCGCGGCGATTAAATCTCGCGCCGATCAACTGGGTGCCAGCGTGGTGGTGTCG
ATGGTAGAACGAAGCGGCGTCGAAGCCTGTAAAGCGGCGGTGCACAATCTTCTCGCGCAACGCGTCAGTG
GGCTGATCATTAACTATCCGCTGGATGACCAGGATGCCATTGCTGTGGAAGCTGCCTGCACTAATGTTCC
GGCGTTATTTCTTGATGTCTCTGACCAGACACCCATCAACAGTATTATTTTCTCCCATGAAGACGGTACG
CGACTGGGCGTGGAGCATCTGGTCGCATTGGGTCACCAGCAAATCGCGCTGTTAGCGGGCCCATTAAGTT
CTGTCTCGGCGCGTCTGCGTCTGGCTGGCTGGCATAAATATCTCACTCGCAATCAAATTCAGCCGATAGC
GGAACGGGAAGGCGACTGGAGTGCCATGTCCGGTTTTCAACAAACCATGCAAATGCTGAATGAGGGCATC
GTTCCCACTGCGATGCTGGTTGCCAACGATCAGATGGCGCTGGGCGCAATGCGCGCCATTACCGAGTCCG
GGCTGCGCGTTGGTGCGGACATCTCGGTAGTGGGATACGACGATACCGAAGACAGCTCATGTTATATCCC
GCCGTTAACCACCATCAAACAGGATTTTCGCCTGCTGGGGCAAACCAGCGTGGACCGCTTGCTGCAACTC
TCTCAGGGCCAGGCGGTGAAGGGCAATCAGCTGTTGCCCGTCTCACTGGTGAAAAGAAAAACCACCCTGG
CGCCCAATACGCAAACCGCCTCTCCCCGCGCGTTGGCCGATTCATTAATGCAGCTGGCACGACAGGTTTC
CCGACTGGAAAGCGGGCAGTGAGCGCAACGCAATTAATGTAAGTTAGCTCACTCATTAGGCACCGGGATC
TCGACCGATGCCCTTGAGAGCCTTCAACCCAGTCAGCTCCTTCCGGTGGGCGCGGGGCATGACTAGCATG
ATCGTGCTCCTGTCGTTGAGGACCCGGCTAGGCTGGCGGGGTTGCCTTACTGGTTAGCAGAATGAATCAC
CGATACGCGAGCGAACGTGAAGCGACTGCTGCTGCAAAACGTCTGCGACCTGAGCAACAACATGAATGGT
CTTCGGTTTCCGTGTTTCGTAAAGTCTGGAAACGCGGAAGTCAGCGCCCTGCACCATTATGTTCCGGATC
TGCATCGCAGGATGCTGCTGGCTACCCTGTGGAACACCTACATCTGTATTAACGAAGCGCTGGCATTGAC
CCTGAGTGATTTTTCTCTGGTCCCGCCGCATCCATACCGCCAGTTGTTTACCCTCACAACGTTCCAGTAA
CCGGGCATGTTCATCATCAGTAACCCGTATCGTGAGCATCCTCTCTCGTTTCATCGGTATCATTACCCCC
ATGAACAGAAATCCCCCTTACACGGAGGCATCAGTGACCAAACAGGAAAAAACCGCCCTTAACATGGCCC
GCTTTATCAGAAGCCAGACATTAACGCTTCTGGAGAAACTCAACGAGCTGGACGCGGATGAACAGGCAGA
CATCTGTGAATCGCTTCACGACCACGCTGATGAGCTTTACCGCAGCTGCCTCGCGCGTTTCGGTGATGAC
GGTGAAAACCTCTGACACATGCAGCTCCCGGAGACGGTCACAGCTTGTCTGTAAGCGGATGCCGGGAGCA
GACAAGCCCGTCAGGGCGCGTCAGCGGGTGTTGGCGGGTGTCGGGGCGCAGCCATGACCCAGTCACGTAG
CGATAGCGGAGTGTATACTGGCTTAACTATGCGGCATCAGAGCAGATTGTACTGAGAGTGCACCATTGCG
GTGTGAAATACCGCACAGATGCGTAAGGAGAAAATACCGCATCAGGCGCTCTTCCGCTTCCTCGCTCACT
GACTCGCTGCGCTCGGTCGTTCGGCTGCGGCGAGCGGTATCAGCTCACTCAAAGGCGGTAATACGGTTAT
CCACAGAATCAGGGGATAACGCAGGAAAGAACATGTGAGCAAAAGGCCAGCAAAAGGCCAGGAACCGTAA
AAAGGCCGCGTTGCTGGCGTTTTTCCATAGGCTCCGCCCCCCTGACGAGCATCACAAAAATCGACGCTCA
AGTCAGAGGTGGCGAAACCCGACAGGACTATAAAGATACCAGGCGTTTCCCCCTGGAAGCTCCCTCGTGC
GCTCTCCTGTTCCGACCCTGCCGCTTACCGGATACCTGTCCGCCTTTCTCCCTTCGGGAAGCGTGGCGCT
TTCTCATAGCTCACGCTGTAGGTATCTCAGTTCGGTGTAGGTCGTTCGCTCCAAGCTGGGCTGTGTGCAC
GAACCCCCCGTTCAGCCCGACCGCTGCGCCTTATCCGGTAACTATCGTCTTGAGTCCAACCCGGTAAGAC
ACGACTTATCGCCACTGGCAGCAGCCACTGGTAACAGGATTAGCAGAGCGAGGTATGTAGGCGGTGCTAC
AGAGTTCTTGAAGTGGTGGCCTAACTACGGCTACACTAGAAGGACAGTATTTGGTATCTGCGCTCTGCTG
AAGCCAGTTACCTTCGGAAAAAGAGTTGGTAGCTCTTGATCCGGCAAACAAACCACCGCTGGTAGCGGTG
GTTTTTTTGTTTGCAAGCAGCAGATTACGCGCAGAAAAAAAGGATCTCAAGAAGATCCTTTGATCTTTTC
TACGGGGTCTGACGCTCAGTGGAACGAAAACTCACGTTAAGGGATTTTGGTCATGAACAATAAAACTGTC
TGCTTACATAAACAGTAATACAAGGGGTGTTATGAGCCATATTCAACGGGAAACGTCTTGCTCTAGGCCG
CGATTAAATTCCAACATGGATGCTGATTTATATGGGTATAAATGGGCTCGCGATAATGTCGGGCAATCAG
GTGCGACAATCTATCGATTGTATGGGAAGCCCGATGCGCCAGAGTTGTTTCTGAAACATGGCAAAGGTAG
CGTTGCCAATGATGTTACAGATGAGATGGTCAGACTAAACTGGCTGACGGAATTTATGCCTCTTCCGACC
ATCAAGCATTTTATCCGTACTCCTGATGATGCATGGTTACTCACCACTGCGATCCCCGGCAAAACAGCAT
TCCAGGTATTAGAAGAATATCCTGATTCAGGTGAAAATATTGTTGATGCGCTGGCAGTGTTCCTGCGCCG
GTTGCATTCGATTCCTGTTTGTAATTGTCCTTTTAACAGTGATCGCGTATTTCGTCTCGCTCAGGCGCAA
TCACGAATGAATAACGGTTTGGTTGATGCGAGTGATTTTGATGACGAGCGTAATGGCTGGCCTGTTGAAC
AAGTCTGGAAAGAAATGCATAAACTTTTGCCATTCTCACCGGATTCAGTCGTCACTCATGGTGATTTCTC
ACTTGATAACCTTATTTTTGACGAGGGGAAATTAATAGGTTGTATTGATGTTGGACGAGTCGGAATCGCA
GACCGATACCAGGATCTTGCCATCCTATGGAACTGCCTCGGTGAGTTTTCTCCTTCATTACAGAAACGGC
TTTTTCAAAAATATGGTATTGATAATCCTGATATGAATAAATTGCAGTTTCATTTGATGCTCGATGAGTT
TTTCTAAGAATTAATTCATGAGCGGATACATATTTGAATGTATTTAGAAAAATAAACAAATAGGGGTTCC
GCGCACATTTCCCCGAAAAGTGCCACCTAAATTGTAAGCGTTAATATTTTGTTAAAATTCGCGTTAAATT
TTTGTTAAATCAGCTCATTTTTTAACCAATAGGCCGAAATCGGCAAAATCCCTTATAAATCAAAAGAATA
GACCGAGATAGGGT
[37 nt withheld, positions 9400-9436]
AAAGAACGTGGACTCCAACGTCAAAGG
[49 nt withheld, positions 9464-9512]
T
[91 nt withheld, positions 9514-9604]
G
[124 nt withheld, positions 9606-9729]
CCCATTCGCCAATCCGGATATAGTTCCTCCTTTCAG
Features (pLannotate 1.2.2; 22 found; start..end, strand, type, name):
      1..48      -  terminator     T7 terminator: transcription terminator for bacteriophage T7 RNA polymerase
     56..99      -  CDS            SET1 (fragment): solubility-enhancement tag derived from T7 phage gene 10B
    143..187     -  CDS            S-Tag: affinity and epitope tag derived from pancreatic ribonuclease A
    239..3313    -  CDS            IFIH1 (sequence partly withheld): IFIH1_HUMAN - Also known as MDA5, RH116. Experimental evidence at protein level: Swiss-Prot protein existence level 1. Innate immune receptor which acts as a cytoplasmic sensor of viral nucleic acids and plays a major role in sensing viral infection and in the activation of a cascade of antiviral responses including the induction of type I interferons and proinflammatory cytokines. Its ligands include mRNA lacking 2'-O-methylation at their 5' cap and long- dsRNA (>1 kb in length). Upon ligand binding it associates with mitochondria antiviral signaling protein (MAVS/IPS1) which activates the IK
   3320..3343    -  CDS            HRV 3C site: recognition and cleavage site for human rhinovirus 3C and PreScission proteases
   3353..3370    -  CDS            7xHis (fragment): 6xHis affinity tag
   3386..4870    -  CDS            NusA: transcription elongation protein (N utilization substance protein A); nusA; highly soluble in E. coli
   4914..4936    -  RBS            RBS: efficient ribosome binding site from bacteriophage T7 gene 10 (Olins and Rangwala, 1989)
   4951..4975    -  protein_bind   lac operator: The lac repressor binds to the lac operator to inhibit transcription in E. coli. This inhibition can be relieved by adding lactose or isopropyl-β-D-thiogalactopyranoside (IPTG). lac repressor encoded by lacI
   4976..4994    -  promoter       T7 promoter: promoter for bacteriophage T7 RNA polymerase
   5020..5299    +  CDS            TcR (fragment): tetracycline efflux protein; tet; confers resistance to tetracycline
   5307..5384    +  promoter       lacI promoter: lacI
   5385..6467    +  CDS            lacI: lac repressor; lacI; The lac repressor binds to the lac operator to inhibit transcription in E. coli. This inhibition can be relieved by adding lactose or isopropyl-β-D-thiogalactopyranoside (IPTG).
   6480..6501    +  protein_bind   CAP binding site: CAP binding activates transcription in the presence of cAMP. E. coli catabolite activator protein
   6516..6580    +  CDS            TcR (fragment): tetracycline efflux protein; tet; confers resistance to tetracycline
   6642..7022    -  CDS            YPB1_ECOLX: Protein predicted: Swiss-Prot protein existence level 4. From Escherichia coli.
   7039..7230    +  CDS            rop: Rop protein, which maintains plasmids at low copy number; rop
   7332..7471    +  misc_feature   bom: basis of mobility region from pBR322
   7657..8245    -  rep_origin     ori: high-copy-number ColE1/pMB1/pBR322/pUC origin of replication
   8367..9182    +  CDS            KanR: aminoglycoside phosphotransferase; aph(3')-Ia; confers resistance to kanamycin in bacteria or G418 (Geneticin®) in eukaryotes
   9191..9248    -  promoter       AmpR promoter (fragment): bla
   9301..9729    -  rep_origin     f1 ori (sequence partly withheld): f1 bacteriophage origin of replication; arrow indicates direction of (+) strand synthesis
