[The description below was written by a language model from this plasmid's Addgene catalogue record and pLannotate feature annotations shown in this document.]
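Description:
pET50_G495R MDA5 is a bacterial expression plasmid built on the pET50b backbone for producing a point mutant of human melanoma differentiation-associated protein 5 (MDA5, encoded by IFIH1) in E. coli. The plasmid is about 9.8 kb and is selected with kanamycin through an aminoglycoside phosphotransferase gene. It replicates from a ColE1/pMB1-type origin accompanied by the rop gene and the pBR322 bom region. The catalogue lists it as high copy, although rop normally moderates copy number. An f1 origin is also present. Short tetracycline-resistance fragments and a partial AmpR promoter appear to be non-functional backbone remnants.

Expression is driven by a T7 promoter with an adjacent lac operator, followed by the T7 gene 10 ribosome binding site and closed by a T7 terminator. A plasmid-borne lacI gene supplies repressor, so transcription depends on a host providing T7 RNA polymerase and is inducible with IPTG. The open reading frame begins with NusA, a highly soluble E. coli protein used as a solubility-enhancing fusion partner. This is followed by a His tag for metal-affinity purification and an HRV 3C (PreScission) protease site that allows the N-terminal tags to be removed from the IFIH1 coding sequence. An S-tag and a fragment of a solubility tag are annotated downstream of the insert, but the record does not show whether they are translated in frame with MDA5.

The insert carries the G495R substitution. MDA5 is a cytoplasmic sensor of long double-stranded viral RNA that signals through MAVS to induce type I interferons. The construct is suited to purifying recombinant mutant protein, though the record does not state the specific experiments intended or the cloning sites used.
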