Addgene plasmid #216803: pET50_G495R MDA5
Purpose: Expresses a single point mutant of melanoma differentiation-associated protein 5
Depositing lab: Sun Hur. Depositing organization: Boston Children's Hospital.
Backbone
  Vector backbone: pET50b
  Vector type: Bacterial Expression
Growth in bacteria
  Bacterial resistance: Kanamycin, 50 μg/mL
  Growth temperature: 37°C
  Growth strain: DH5alpha
  Copy number: High Copy
Gene/Insert
  Gene/Insert name: melanoma differentiation-associated protein 5
  Species: H. sapiens (human)
  Mutation: G495R
  Entrez Gene: IFIH1 (a.k.a. AGS7, Hlcd, IDDM19, IMD95, MDA-5, MDA5, RLR-2, SGMRT1)
  Cloning method: Restriction Enzyme; 5′ cloning site unknown (unknown if destroyed); 3′ cloning site unknown (unknown if destroyed)
  Sequencing primers: 5′ unknown
Terms and licenses: Academic/Nonprofit Terms; Industry Terms: Not Available to Industry
How to cite: pET50_G495R MDA5 was a gift from Sun Hur (Addgene plasmid # 216803 ; http://n2t.net/addgene:216803 ; RRID:Addgene_216803)
